Addgene plasmid #193043: pCAG CAPN7 L61D-OSF
Purpose: Mammalian expression plasmid encoding full-length CAPN7 with L61D mutation. Contains C-terminal OSF tag (One-Strep-FLAG)
Depositing lab: Wesley Sundquist. Depositing organization: University of Utah. Publication: The Calpain-7 protease functions together with the ESCRT-III protein IST1 within the midbody to regulate the timing and completion of abscission. Paine EL, Skalicky JJ, Whitby FG, Mackay DR, Ullman KS, Hill CP, Sundquist WI. Elife. 2023 Sep 29;12:e84515. doi: 10.7554/eLife.84515. PubMed 37772788.
Backbone
  Vector backbone: pCAG
  Vector type: Mammalian Expression
Growth in bacteria
  Bacterial resistance: Ampicillin, 100 μg/mL
  Growth temperature: 37°C
  Growth strain: DH5alpha
  Copy number: High Copy
Gene/Insert
  Gene/Insert name: CAPN7
  Species: H. sapiens (human)
  Insert size (bp): 2439
  Mutation: L61D
  GenBank ID: NM_014296
  Entrez Gene: CAPN7 (a.k.a. CALPAIN7, PALBH)
  Promoter: Chicken Beta-actin
  Tag / fusion protein: OSF (One-Strep-FLAG) (C terminal on backbone)
  Cloning method: Gibson Cloning
  Sequencing primers: 5′ pCAG For; 3′ pCAG Rev
Terms and licenses: Academic/Nonprofit Terms; Industry Terms: Not Available to Industry
How to cite: pCAG CAPN7 L61D-OSF was a gift from Wesley Sundquist (Addgene plasmid # 193043 ; http://n2t.net/addgene:193043 ; RRID:Addgene_193043)
