[The description below was written by a language model from this plasmid's Addgene catalogue record and pLannotate feature annotations shown in this document.]
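Description:
pCAG CAPN7 L61D-OSF is a mammalian expression plasmid of about 7.5 kb, built on the pCAG backbone, that encodes full-length human calpain-7 (CAPN7, also known as PALBH), a calcium-regulated non-lysosomal thiol protease, carrying an L61D point mutation. It is propagated in E. coli from a high-copy ColE1/pUC-type origin and selected with ampicillin through a β-lactamase gene driven by its own bla promoter. The backbone also retains an SV40 origin of replication, an SV40 poly(A) signal, and remnants of lac regulatory sequence (lac promoter, operator, CAP site and short lacI fragments). None of these remnants contributes to expression of the insert.

Transcription of the 2,439 bp CAPN7 open reading frame is driven by the composite CAG arrangement: the human cytomegalovirus immediate-early enhancer, the chicken β-actin promoter, and a chimeric chicken β-actin/rabbit β-globin intron. Together these give strong, broadly active expression in transfected mammalian cells. The coding sequence was inserted by Gibson cloning and reads into a backbone-encoded C-terminal OSF (One-Strep-FLAG) tag. In the feature table this tag appears as a FLAG epitope followed by two Strep-tag II matches, allowing FLAG antibody detection and affinity capture on Strep-Tactin. A rabbit β-globin polyadenylation signal terminates the transcript. The short capTEV and bGH poly(A) annotations between the tag and this signal are fragmentary matches only.

The record does not say what effect the L61D substitution has. The associated publication concerns CAPN7 acting together with the ESCRT-III protein IST1 at the midbody to regulate the timing and completion of abscission, so the construct most likely serves as a mutant comparison for expression, localisation or pull-down experiments in that context.
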