Features (pLannotate 1.2.2; 21 found; start..end, strand, type, name):
      5..384     +  enhancer       CMV enhancer: human cytomegalovirus immediate early enhancer
    386..663     +  promoter       chicken β-actin promoter: No description available
    664..1680    +  intron         chimeric intron: chimera between introns from chicken β-actin and rabbit β-globin
   1756..4194    +  CDS            CAPN7: CAN7_HUMAN - Also known as PALBH. Experimental evidence at protein level: Swiss-Prot protein existence level 1. Calcium-regulated non-lysosomal thiol-protease. From Homo sapiens (Human).
   4225..4248    +  CDS            FLAG: FLAG® epitope tag, followed by an enterokinase cleavage site
   4255..4274    +  CDS            Strep-Tag II (fragment): peptide that binds Strep-Tactin®, an engineered form of streptavidin
   4315..4337    +  CDS            Strep-Tag II (fragment): peptide that binds Strep-Tactin®, an engineered form of streptavidin
   4399..4416    +  CDS            capTEV™ (fragment): composite tag for in vivo biotinylation, TEV protease cleavage, and 6xHis tagging
   4466..4483    +  polyA_signal   bGH poly(A) signal (fragment): bovine growth hormone polyadenylation signal
   4552..4607    +  polyA_signal   β-globin poly(A) signal: rabbit β-globin polyadenylation signal (Gil and Proudfoot, 1987)
   4992..5008    -  protein_bind   lac operator: The lac repressor binds to the lac operator to inhibit transcription in E. coli. This inhibition can be relieved by adding lactose or isopropyl-β-D-thiogalactopyranoside (IPTG). lac repressor encoded by lacI
   5016..5046    -  promoter       lac promoter: promoter for the E. coli lac operon
   5061..5082    -  protein_bind   CAP binding site: CAP binding activates transcription in the presence of cAMP. E. coli catabolite activator protein
   5095..5134    -  CDS            lacI (fragment): lac repressor; lacI; The lac repressor binds to the lac operator to inhibit transcription in E. coli. This inhibition can be relieved by adding lactose or isopropyl-β-D-thiogalactopyranoside (IPTG).
   5141..5163    +  promoter       SV40 promoter (fragment): SV40 enhancer and early promoter
   5187..5322    +  rep_origin     SV40 ori: SV40 origin of replication
   5342..5476    +  polyA_signal   SV40 poly(A) signal: SV40 polyadenylation signal
   5478..5532    -  CDS            lacI (fragment): lac repressor; lacI; The lac repressor binds to the lac operator to inhibit transcription in E. coli. This inhibition can be relieved by adding lactose or isopropyl-β-D-thiogalactopyranoside (IPTG).
   5715..6303    -  rep_origin     ori: high-copy-number ColE1/pMB1/pBR322/pUC origin of replication
   6474..7334    -  CDS            AmpR: β-lactamase; bla; confers resistance to ampicillin, carbenicillin, and related antibiotics
   7335..7439    -  promoter       AmpR promoter: bla
>Addgene plasmid #193043 | pCAG CAPN7 L61D-OSF | addgene full sequence | sequence record 378986 | Addgene NGS Result
GGTCGACATTGATTATTGACTAGTTATTAATAGTAATCAATTACGGGGTCATTAGTTCATAGCCCATATA
TGGAGTTCCGCGTTACATAACTTACGGTAAATGGCCCGCCTGGCTGACCGCCCAACGACCCCCGCCCATT
GACGTCAATAATGACGTATGTTCCCATAGTAACGCCAATAGGGACTTTCCATTGACGTCAATGGGTGGAG
TATTTACGGTAAACTGCCCACTTGGCAGTACATCAAGTGTATCATATGCCAAGTACGCCCCCTATTGACG
TCAATGACGGTAAATGGCCCGCCTGGCATTATGCCCAGTACATGACCTTATGGGACTTTCCTACTTGGCA
GTACATCTACGTATTAGTCATCGCTATTACCATGGTCGAGGTGAGCCCCACGTTCTGCTTCACTCTCCCC
ATCTCCCCCCCCTCCCCACCCCCAATTTTGTATTTATTTATTTTTTAATTATTTTGTGCAGCGATGGGGG
CGGGGGGGGGGGGGGGGCGCGCGCCRGGSGGGGSGGGGSGGGGSGRGGGGSGGGGSGGGGCGRGGCGGRG
AGGKGCGGCGGCAGCCAATCAGAGCGGCGCGCTCCGAAAGTTTCCTTTTATGGCGAGGCGGCGGCGGCGG
CGGCCCTATAAAAAGCGAAGCGCGCGGCGGGCGGGAGTCGCTGCGCGCTGCCTTCGCCCCGTGCCCCGCT
CCGCCGCCGCCTCGCGCCGCCCGCCCCGGCTCTGACTGACCGCGTTACTCCCACAGGTGAGCGGGCGGGA
CGGCCCTTCTCCTCCGGGCTGTAATTAGCGCTTGGTTTAATGACGGCTTGTTTCTTTTCTGTGGCTGCGT
GAAAGCCTTGAGGGGCTCCGGGAGGGCCCTTTGTGCGGGGGGAGCGGCTCGGGGGGTGCGTGCGTGTGTG
TGTGCGTGGGGAGCGCCGCGTGCGGCTCCGCGCTGCCCGGCGGCTGTGAGCGCTGCGGGCGCGGCGCGGG
GCTTTGTGCGCTCCGCAGTGTGCGCGAGGGGAGCGCGGCCGGGGGCGGTGCCCCGCGGTGCGGGGGGGGC
TGCGAGGGGAACAAAGGCTGCGTGCGGGGTGTGTGCGTGGGGGGGTGAGCAGGGGGTGTGGGCGCGTCGG
TCGGGCTGCAACCCCCCCTGCACCCCCCTCCCCGAGTTGCTGAGCACGGCCCGGCTTCGGGTGCGGGGCT
CCGTACGGGGCGTGGCGCGGGGCTCGCCGTGCCGGGCGGGGGGTGGCGGCAGGTGGGGGTGCCGGGCGGG
GCGGGGCCGCCTCGGGCCGGGGRGGGCTCGGGGGRGGGGCGCGGCGGCCCCCGGAGCGCCGGCGGCTGTC
GAGGCGCGGCGAGCCGCAGCCATTGCCTTTTATGGTAATCGTGCGAGAGGGCGCAGGGACTTCCTTTGTC
CCAAATCTGTGCGGAGCCGAAATCTGGGAGGCGCCGCCGCACCCCCTCTAGCGGGCGCGGGGCGAAGCGG
TGCGGCGCCGGCAGGAAGGAAATGGGCGGGGAGGGCCTTCGTGCGTCGCCGCGCCGCCGTCCCCTTCTCC
CTCTCCAGCCTCGGGGCTGTCCGCGGGGGGACGGCTGCCTTCGGGGGGGACGGGGCAGGGCGGGGTTCGG
CTTCTGGCGTGTGACCGGCGGCTCTAGAGCCTCTGCTAACCATGTTCATGCCTTCTTCTTTTTCCTACAG
CTCCTGGGCAACGTGCTGGTTATTGTGCTGTCTCATCATTTTGGCAAAGAATTATCGATCCGGAGGTACG
CCACCATGGACGCCACAGCACTGGAGCGGGACGCTGTGCAGTTCGCCCGTCTGGCGGTTCAGCGCGACCA
CGAAGGCCGCTACTCCGAGGCGGTGTTTTATTACAAGGAAGCTGCACAAGCCTTAATTTATGCTGAGATG
GCAGGATCAAGCCTAGAAAATATTCAAGAAAAAATAACTGAGTATGATGAAAGAGTTCAAGCTCTACATT
CAGCAGTTCAGTCAAAGAGTGCTGATCCTTTGAAGTCAAAACATCAGTTGGACTTAGAGCGTGCTCATTT
CCTTGTTACACAAGCTTTTGATGAAGATGAAAAAGAGAATGTTGAAGATGCTATAGAATTGTACACAGAA
GCTGTGGATCTCTGTCTGAAAACATCTTATGAAACTGCTGATAAAGTCCTGCAAAATAAACTGAAACAGT
TGGCTCGACAGGCGCTAGACAGAGCAGAAGCGCTGAGTGAGCCTTTGACCAAGCCAGTTGGCAAAATCAG
TTCAACAAGTGTTAAGCCAAAGCCACCTCCAGTGAGAGCACATTTTCCACTGGGCGCTAATCCCTTCCTT
GAAAGACCTCAGTCATTTATAAGTCCTCAGTCATGTGATGCACAAGGACAGAGATACACAGCAGAAGAAA
TAGAAGTACTCAGGACAACATCAAAAATAAATGGTATAGAATATGTTCCTTTCATGAATGTTGACCTGAG
AGAACGTTTTGCCTATCCAATGCCTTTCTGTGATAGATGGGGCAAGCTACCATTATCACCTAAACAAAAA
ACTACATTTTCCAAGTGGGTACGACCAGAAGACCTCACCAACAATCCTACAATGATATATACTGTGTCCA
GTTTTAGCATAAAGCAGACAATAGTATCGGATTGCTCCTTTGTGGCATCACTGGCCATCAGTGCAGCTTA
TGAAAGACGTTTTAATAAGAAGTTAATTACCGGCATAATTTACCCTCAAAACAAGGATGGTGAACCAGAA
TACAATCCATGTGGGAAGTATATGGTAAAACTTCACCTCAATGGTGTCCCAAGAAAGGTGATAATTGATG
ACCAGTTACCTGTTGATCACAAGGGAGAATTGCTCTGTTCTTATTCCAACAACAAAAGTGAATTATGGGT
TTCTCTCATAGAAAAAGCATACATGAAAGTCATGGGAGGATATGATTTTCCAGGATCCAACTCCAATATT
GATCTTCATGCACTGACTGGCTGGATACCAGAAAGAATTGCTATGCATTCAGATAGCCAAACTTTCAGTA
AGGATAATTCTTTCAGAATGCTTTATCAAAGATTTCACAAAGGAGATGTCCTCATCACTGCGTCAACTGG
AATGATGACAGAAGCTGAAGGAGAGAAGTGGGGTCTGGTTCCCACACACGCATATGCTGTTTTGGATATT
AGAGAGTTCAAGGGGCTGCGATTTATCCAGTTGAAAAATCCTTGGAGTCATTTACGTTGGAAAGGAAGAT
ACAGTGAAAATGATGTAAAAAACTGGACTCCAGAGTTGCAAAAGTATTTAAACTTTGATCCCCGAACAGC
TCAGAAAATAGACAACGGAATATTTTGGATTTCCTGGGATGATCTCTGCCAGTATTATGATGTGATTTAT
TTGAGTTGGAATCCAGGTCTTTTTAAAGAATCAACATGTATTCACAGTACTTGGGATGCTAAGCAAGGAC
CTGTGAAAGATGCCTATAGCCTGGCCAACAACCCCCAGTACAAACTGGAGGTGCAGTGTCCACAGGGGGG
TGCTGCAGTTTGGGTTTTGCTTAGTAGACACATAACAGACAAGGATGATTTTGCGAATAATCGAGAATTT
ATCACAATGGTTGTATACAAGACTGATGGGAAAAAAGTTTATTACCCAGCTGACCCACCTCCATACATTG
ATGGAATTCGAATTAACAGCCCTCATTATTTGACTAAGATAAAGCTGACCACACCTGGCACCCATACCTT
TACATTAGTGGTTTCTCAATATGAAAAACAGAACACAATCCATTACACGGTTCGGGTATATTCAGCATGC
AGCTTTACTTTTTCAAAGATTCCTTCACCATACACCTTATCAAAACGGATTAATGGAAAGTGGAGTGGTC
AGAGTGCTGGAGGATGTGGAAATTTCCAAGAGACTCACAAAAATAACCCCATCTACCAATTCCATATAGA
AAAGACTGGGCCGTTACTGATTGAGCTACGAGGACCAAGGCAATATAGCGTTGGATTTGAGGTTGTAACA
GTTTCTACTCTAGGAGATCCTGGTCCCCATGGCTTTCTGAGGAAATCTAGTGGTGACTATAGGTGTGGGT
TTTGCTACCTGGAATTAGAAAATATACCTTCTGGGATCTTCAATATCATTCCTAGTACCTTTTTGCCTAA
ACAAGAAGGACCTTTTTTCTTGGACTTTAATAGTATTATCCCCATCAAGATCACACAACTTCAGCTCGAG
AAGCTTGCTAGCAGATCTGGATTCGATTACAAGGATGACGATGACAAGAGCGCTTGGAGCCACCCGCAGT
TCGAGAAAGGTGGAGGTTCCGGAGGTGGATCGGGAGGTGGATCGTGGAGCCACCCGCAGTTCGAAAAATA
AAAGCTTGGGCCCGAACAAAAACTCATCTCAGAAGAGGATCTGAATAGCGCCGTCGACCATCATCATCAT
CATCATTGAGTTTAAACGGTCTCCAGCTTAAGTTTAAACCGCTGATCAGCCTCGACTGTGCCTTCTAGTT
GCCGGATCTTTTTCCCTCTGCCAAAAATTATGGGGACATCATGAAGCCCCTTGAGCATCTGACTTCTGGC
TAATAAAGGAAATTTATTTTCATTGCAATAGTGTGTTGGAATTTTTTGTGTCTCTCACTCGGAAGGACAT
ATGGGAGGGCAAATCATTTAAAACATCAGAATGAGTATTTGGTTTAGAGTTTGGCAACATATGCCCATAT
GCTGGCTGCCATGAACAAAGGTTGGCTATAAAGAGGTCATCAGTATATGAAACAGCCCCCTGCTGTCCAT
TCCTTATTCCATAGAAAAGCCTTGACTTGAGGTTAGATTTTTTTTATATTTTGTTTTGTGTTATTTTTTT
CTTTAACATCCCTAAAATTTTCCTTACATGTTTTACTAGCCAGATTTTTCCTCCTCTCCTGACTACTCCC
AGTCATAGCTGTCCCTCTTCTCTTATGGAGATCCCTCGACCTGCAGCCCAAGCTTGGCGTAATCATGGTC
ATAGCTGTTTCCTGTGTGAAATTGTTATCCGCTCACAATTCCACACAACATACGAGCCGGAAGCATAAAG
TGTAAAGCCTGGGGTGCCTAATGAGTGAGCTAACTCACATTAATTGCGTTGCGCTCACTGCCCGCTTTCC
AGTCGGGAAACCTGTCGTGCCAGCGGATCCGCATCTCAATTAGTCAGCAACCATAGTCCCGCCCCTAACT
CCGCCCATCCCGCCCCTAACTCCGCCCAGTTCCGCCCATTCTCCGCCCCATGGCTGACTAATTTTTTTTA
TTTATGCAGAGGCCGAGGCCGCCTCGGCCTCTGAGCTATTCCAGAAGTAGTGAGGAGGCTTTTTTGGAGG
CCTAGGCTTTTGCAAAAAGCTAACTTGTTTATTGCAGCTTATAATGGTTACAAATAAAGCAATAGCATCA
CAAATTTCACAAATAAAGCATTTTTTTCACTGCATTCTAGTTGTGGTTTGTCCAAACTCATCAATGTATC
TTATCATGTCTGGATCCGCTGCATTAATGAATCGGCCAACGCGCGGGGAGAGGCGGTTTGCGTATTGGGC
GCTCTTCCGCTTCCTCGCTCACTGACTCGCTGCGCTCGGTCGTTCGGCTGCGGCGAGCGGTATCAGCTCA
CTCAAAGGCGGTAATACGGTTATCCACAGAATCAGGGGATAACGCAGGAAAGAACATGTGAGCAAAAGGC
CAGCAAAAGGCCAGGAACCGTAAAAAGGCCGCGTTGCTGGCGTTTTTCCATAGGCTCCGCCCCCCTGACG
AGCATCACAAAAATCGACGCTCAAGTCAGAGGTGGCGAAACCCGACAGGACTATAAAGATACCAGGCGTT
TCCCCCTGGAAGCTCCCTCGTGCGCTCTCCTGTTCCGACCCTGCCGCTTACCGGATACCTGTCCGCCTTT
CTCCCTTCGGGAAGCGTGGCGCTTTCTCATAGCTCACGCTGTAGGTATCTCAGTTCGGTGTAGGTCGTTC
GCTCCAAGCTGGGCTGTGTGCACGAACCCCCCGTTCAGCCCGACCGCTGCGCCTTATCCGGTAACTATCG
TCTTGAGTCCAACCCGGTAAGACACGACTTATCGCCACTGGCAGCAGCCACTGGTAACAGGATTAGCAGA
GCGAGGTATGTAGGCGGTGCTACAGAGTTCTTGAAGTGGTGGCCTAACTACGGCTACACTAGAAGAACAG
TATTTGGTATCTGCGCTCTGCTGAAGCCAGTTACCTTCGGAAAAAGAGTTGGTAGCTCTTGATCCGGCAA
ACAAACCACCGCTGGTAGCGGTGGTTTTTTTGTTTGCAAGCAGCAGATTACGCGCAGAAAAAAAGGATCT
CAAGAAGATCCTTTGATCTTTTCTACGGGGTCTGACGCTCAGTGGAACGAAAACTCACGTTAAGGGATTT
TGGTCATGAGATTATCAAAAAGGATCTTCACCTAGATCCTTTTAAATTAAAAATGAAGTTTTAAATCAAT
CTAAAGTATATATGAGTAAACTTGGTCTGACAGTTACCAATGCTTAATCAGTGAGGCACCTATCTCAGCG
ATCTGTCTATTTCGTTCATCCATAGTTGCCTGACTCCCCGTCGTGTAGATAACTACGATACGGGAGGGCT
TACCATCTGGCCCCAGTGCTGCAATGATACCGCGAGACCCACGCTCACCGGCTCCAGATTTATCAGCAAT
AAACCAGCCAGCCGGAAGGGCCGAGCGCAGAAGTGGTCCTGCAACTTTATCCGCCTCCATCCAGTCTATT
AATTGTTGCCGGGAAGCTAGAGTAAGTAGTTCGCCAGTTAATAGTTTGCGCAACGTTGTTGCCATTGCTA
CAGGCATCGTGGTGTCACGCTCGTCGTTTGGTATGGCTTCATTCAGCTCCGGTTCCCAACGATCAAGGCG
AGTTACATGATCCCCCATGTTGTGCAAAAAAGCGGTTAGCTCCTTCGGTCCTCCGATCGTTGTCAGAAGT
AAGTTGGCCGCAGTGTTATCACTCATGGTTATGGCAGCACTGCATAATTCTCTTACTGTCATGCCATCCG
TAAGATGCTTTTCTGTGACTGGTGAGTACTCAACCAAGTCATTCTGAGAATAGTGTATGCGGCGACCGAG
TTGCTCTTGCCCGGCGTCAATACGGGATAATACCGCGCCACATAGCAGAACTTTAAAAGTGCTCATCATT
GGAAAACGTTCTTCGGGGCGAAAACTCTCAAGGATCTTACCGCTGTTGAGATCCAGTTCGATGTAACCCA
CTCGTGCACCCAACTGATCTTCAGCATCTTTTACTTTCACCAGCGTTTCTGGGTGAGCAAAAACAGGAAG
GCAAAATGCCGCAAAAAAGGGAATAAGGGCGACACGGAAATGTTGAATACTCATACTCTTCCTTTTTCAA
TATTATTGAAGCATTTATCAGGGTTATTGTCTCATGAGCGGATACATATTTGAATGTATTTAGAAAAATA
AACAAATAGGGGTTCCGCGCACATTTCCCCGAAAAGTGCCACCTG
